Addgene plasmid #18717: FLAG-SENP8m
Depositing lab: Edward Yeh. Depositing organization: University of Texas MD Anderson Cancer Center. Publication: Neddylation of a breast cancer-associated protein recruits a class III histone deacetylase that represses NFkappaB-dependent transcription. Gao F, Cheng J, Shi T, Yeh ET. Nat Cell Biol. 2006 Oct . 8(10):1171-7. 10.1038/ncb1483 PubMed 16998474.
Backbone
  Vector backbone: PFLAG-CMV
  Backbone manufacturer: Sigma
  Backbone size w/o insert (bp): 4700
  Vector type: Mammalian Expression
Growth in bacteria
  Bacterial resistance: Ampicillin, 100 μg/mL
  Growth temperature: 37°C
  Growth strain: DH5alpha
  Copy number: High Copy
Gene/Insert
  Gene/Insert name: FLAG-SENP8m
  Species: H. sapiens (human)
  Insert size (bp): 640
  Mutation: C153A
  GenBank ID: AAH31411
  Entrez Gene: SENP8 (a.k.a. DEN1, NEDP1, PRSC2)
  Tag / fusion protein: FLAG (N terminal on backbone)
  Cloning method: Restriction Enzyme; 5′ cloning site EcoRI (not destroyed); 3′ cloning site SalI (not destroyed)
  Sequencing primers: 5′ CMV-F
Terms and licenses: Academic/Nonprofit Terms; Industry Terms: Not Available to Industry
Depositor comments: Please note that the FLAG tag does not appear to be in the correct reading frame for this gene
How to cite: FLAG-SENP8m was a gift from Edward Yeh (Addgene plasmid # 18717 ; http://n2t.net/addgene:18717 ; RRID:Addgene_18717)
