[The description below was written by a language model from this plasmid's Addgene catalogue record.]
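Description:
FLAG-SENP8m is a mammalian expression plasmid built on the commercial pFLAG-CMV backbone (about 4.7 kb without insert). It carries a roughly 640 bp insert encoding a mutant form of human SENP8, also known as DEN1, NEDP1 or PRSC2. The plasmid is maintained at high copy number in E. coli under ampicillin selection. The record names no mammalian selection marker and includes no feature table, so the detailed element layout cannot be confirmed. The backbone name and the use of a CMV forward sequencing primer indicate that the insert is transcribed from the CMV immediate-early promoter, which gives strong constitutive expression in transfected mammalian cells.

The SENP8 coding sequence was cloned between EcoRI and SalI sites, both of which are retained, downstream of a backbone-encoded N-terminal FLAG epitope intended for detection and immunoprecipitation. SENP8 is a cysteine protease that acts on the ubiquitin-like modifier NEDD8, processing its precursor and removing it from conjugated substrates. The insert carries a C153A substitution, a cysteine-to-alanine change of the kind usually made to inactivate a cysteine protease. The record does not state the functional consequence, but the "m" in the name and the associated work on neddylation and transcriptional repression fit use as a mutant control alongside wild-type SENP8 in deneddylation experiments.

One caveat is recorded: the FLAG tag does not appear to be in the correct reading frame with the gene. Production of a FLAG-tagged SENP8 protein should therefore not be assumed, and expression and tagging should be verified before relying on anti-FLAG detection.
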