>Addgene plasmid #18717 | FLAG-SENP8m | addgene partial sequence | sequence record 24597 | CMV-F 5'-CGCAAATGGGCGGTAGGCGTG-3'
GGGGGCATTAGCAGAGCTCGTTAGTGAACCGTCAGAATTGATCTACCATGGACTACAAAGACGATGACGA
CAAGCTTGCGGCCGCGAATTCGATGGACCCCGNTAGTCTTGAGTTACATGGACAGTCTACTGCGGCAATC
AGATGTCTCACTATTGGATCCGCCAAGCTGGCTCAATGACCATATTATTGGGTTTGCGTTTGAGTACTTT
GCCAACAGTCAGTTTCATGACTGCTCTGATCACGTCAGTTTCATCAGCCCTGAAGTCACCCAGTTCATCA
AGTGCACTAGCAACCCAGCAGAGATTGCCATGTTCCTTGAACCACTGGACCTCCCCAACAAGAGAGTTGT
ATTTTTAGCCATCAATGATAACTCCAACCAGGCAGCTGGAGGAACCCACTGGAGTTTATTGGTCTACCTC
CAAGATAAAAATAGCTTTTTTCATTATGATTCCCATAGCAGGAGCAACTCAGTTCACGCAAAGCAGGTAG
CAGAGAAACTGGAGGCTTTCTTAGGCAGAAAAGGAGACAAACTGGCCTTTGTGGAAGAGAAAGCCCCTGC
CCAACAAAACAGCTATGACGCTGGGATGTACGTGATATGTAACACTGAGGCCTTGTGTCAGAACTTCTTT
AGGCAACAGACAGAATCACTGNGGCNGCTACTCACCCCTGCATACATCACAAAGAAGAGGGGAGAATNGA
AAGATCTCATTGCCACACTTGCTAAAAAGTAGGTCGACTCTAGAGGATCCCGGGTGGCATCCCTGTGACC
CCTCCCCAGTGCCTCTCCTGGCCCTGGAAGTNGCCACTCNGTGCCCCNANCNTGNCNAAAAAANTAATN
